>Addgene plasmid #40036 | pEGFP-C1 hSlp4-a del.SHD | addgene partial sequence | sequence record 54509 | EGFP-C 5'-CATGGTCCTGCTGGAGTTCGTG-3'
TCCGGACTCAGATCTCGAGCTCAAGCTTCGAATTCTCCTGCAGTGAGTAAAAGAGAGACAGTGGGACAGT
CCCTCCTTCATCAGACACAGATGGGTGACATCTGGCCAGGAAGAAAGATCATTCAGGAGCGGCAGAAGGA
GCCCAGTGTGCTATTTGAAGTGCCAAAGCTGAAAAGTGGAAAGAGTGCATTGGAAGCTGAGAGTGAGAGT
CTGGATAGCTTCACAGCTGACTCGGATAGCACCTCCAGGAGAGACTCTCTGGATAAATCTGGCCTCTTTC
CAGAATGGAAGAAGATGTCTGCTCCCAAATCTCAAGTAGAAAAGGAAACTCAGCCTGGAGGTCAAAATGT
GGTATTTGTGGATGAGGGTGAGATGATATTTAAGAAGAACACCAGAAAAATCCTCAGGCCTTCAGAGTAC
ACTAAATCTGTGATAGATCTTCGCCCAGAAGATGTGGTACATGAAAGTGGCTCCTTGGGAGACAGAAGCA
AATCCGTCCCAGGCCTCAATGTGGATATGGAAGAGGAAGAAGAAGAAGAAGACATTGACCACCTAGTGAA
GTTACATCGCCAGAAGCTAGCCAGAAGCAGCATGCAAAGTGGCTCCTCCATGAGTACGATCGGCAGCATG
ATGAGCATCTACAGTGAAGCTGGTGATTTCGGGAACATCTTTGTGACTGGCAGGATTGCCTTTTCCCTGA
AGTATGAGCAGCAAACCCAGAGTCTGGTTGTCCATGTGAAGGAGTGCCATCAGCTGGCCTATGCTGATGA
AGCCAAGAAGCGCTCTAACCCATATGTGAAGACTTACCTTCTGCCTGACAAGT
