[The description below was written by a language model from this plasmid's Addgene catalogue record.]
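Description:
pEGFP-C1 hSlp4-a del.SHD is a mammalian expression plasmid built on the Clontech pEGFP-C1 backbone (about 4.7 kb, giving a total of roughly 6.2 kb with the insert). It is maintained as a high-copy plasmid in E. coli under kanamycin selection. The same backbone provides neomycin resistance, so transfected mammalian cells can be selected with G418. No feature table accompanies the record, so elements such as the origin of replication and polyadenylation signals are not itemised.

The payload is a 1,584 bp fragment of human SYTL4, which encodes synaptotagmin-like protein 4-a (Slp4-a, also called granuphilin). It was cloned between the EcoRI and BamHI sites, both of which are retained, and the coding sequence was derived from a commercial cDNA clone. The insert lacks the SHD domain, recorded as a deletion of residues 1–143. From general knowledge, the Slp homology domain is the N-terminal region through which Slp family proteins bind Rab GTPases, so this truncation would be expected to keep the rest of the protein while removing that interaction module. The record itself does not describe the functional consequence. Expression is driven by the CMV promoter, and the backbone places EGFP at the N terminus, producing a fluorescent EGFP–Slp4-a fusion whose localisation can be followed in live or fixed cells.

The associated publication examines how synaptotagmin-like proteins control formation of a single apical membrane domain in epithelial cells. The construct therefore fits use as a domain-deletion mutant, compared against full-length Slp4-a, to test how the SHD contributes to the protein's localisation and function.
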