Addgene plasmid #40036: pEGFP-C1 hSlp4-a del.SHD
Depositing lab: Fernando Martin-Belmonte. Depositing organization: Centro de Biologia Molecular Severo Ochoa. Publication: Synaptotagmin-like proteins control the formation of a single apical membrane domain in epithelial cells. Galvez-Santisteban M, Rodriguez-Fraticelli AE, Bryant DM, Vergarajauregui S, Yasuda T, Banon-Rodriguez I, Bernascone I, Datta A, Spivak N, Young K, Slim CL, Brakeman PR, Fukuda M, Mostov KE, Martin-Belmonte F. Nat Cell Biol. 2012 Jul 22. doi: 10.1038/ncb2541. PubMed 22820376.
Backbone
  Vector backbone: pEGFP-C1
  Backbone manufacturer: Clontech
  Backbone size w/o insert (bp): 4700
  Total vector size (bp): 6200
  Vector type: Mammalian Expression
  Selectable markers: Neomycin (select with G418)
Growth in bacteria
  Bacterial resistance: Kanamycin, 50 μg/mL
  Growth temperature: 37°C
  Growth strain: DH5alpha
  Copy number: High Copy
Gene/Insert
  Gene/Insert name: hSlp4-a del.SHD (alt names: Synaptotagmin-like protein 4-a; Slp4-a del.SHD; Granuphilin)
  Species: H. sapiens (human)
  Insert size (bp): 1584
  Mutation: deleted SHD domain (1-143)
  GenBank ID: NM_080737
  Entrez Gene: SYTL4 (a.k.a. SLP4)
  Promoter: CMV promoter
  Tag / fusion protein: EGFP (N terminal on backbone)
  Cloning method: Restriction Enzyme; 5′ cloning site EcoRI (not destroyed); 3′ cloning site BamHI (not destroyed)
  Sequencing primers: 5′ CATGGTCCTGCTGGAGTTCG; 3′ GATGAGTTTGGACAAACCACAAC
Resource information
  A portion of this plasmid was derived from a plasmid made by: Open Biosystems cDNA clone
Terms and licenses: Academic/Nonprofit Terms; Industry Terms: Not Available to Industry
How to cite: pEGFP-C1 hSlp4-a del.SHD was a gift from Fernando Martin-Belmonte (Addgene plasmid # 40036 ; http://n2t.net/addgene:40036 ; RRID:Addgene_40036)
